Addgene plasmid #128726: pCPP5108
Purpose: Phytopathogen Pseudomonas syringae pv. tomato type III secretion system effector (gene lacking stop codon) Gateway donor clone
Depositing lab: Alan Collmer. Depositing organization: Cornell University. Publication: A survey of the Pseudomonas syringae pv. tomato DC3000 type III secretion system effector repertoire reveals several effectors that are deleterious when expressed in Saccharomyces cerevisiae. Munkvold KR, Martin ME, Bronstein PA, Collmer A. Mol Plant Microbe Interact. 2008 Apr;21(4):490-502. doi: 10.1094/MPMI-21-4-0490. PubMed 18321194.
Backbone
  Vector backbone: pENTR/SD/D-TOPO
  Vector type: Bacterial Expression
Growth in bacteria
  Bacterial resistance: Kanamycin, 50 μg/mL
  Growth temperature: 37°C
  Growth strain: DH5alpha
  Copy number: High Copy
Gene/Insert
  Gene/Insert name: hopAA1-2
  Species: Pseudomonas syringae
  Cloning method: TOPO Cloning
Terms and licenses: Academic/Nonprofit Terms; Industry Terms: Not Available to Industry
Depositor comments: Also reference: PMID 29742421.
How to cite: pCPP5108 was a gift from Alan Collmer (Addgene plasmid # 128726 ; http://n2t.net/addgene:128726 ; RRID:Addgene_128726)
