[The description below was written by a language model from this plasmid's Addgene catalogue record and pLannotate feature annotations shown in this document.]
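Description:
pCPP5108 is a Gateway entry (donor) clone built on the pENTR/SD/D-TOPO backbone, carrying the hopAA1-2 gene of the plant pathogen Pseudomonas syringae pv. tomato, which encodes a type III secretion system effector. The roughly 4.1 kb plasmid is maintained in E. coli at high copy through a ColE1/pUC-type origin and is selected with kanamycin via the aph(3')-Ia KanR gene. Although catalogued as a bacterial expression vector, its main role is as a recombination donor rather than as an expression plasmid in its own right.

The effector open reading frame was inserted by directional TOPO cloning and, although not itself annotated in the feature table, evidently occupies the interval between the attL1 and attL2 recombination sites. Just downstream of attL1 lies the bacteriophage T7 gene 10 ribosome binding site characteristic of the "SD" version of this backbone, so that an efficient translation initiation signal travels with the gene into prokaryotic destination vectors. The gene was cloned without its stop codon, which allows LR Clonase-mediated transfer into destination vectors that supply C-terminal tags or reporter fusions in frame. rrnB T1 and T2 terminators upstream of the attL1 side insulate the insert from read-through transcription from the backbone. A T7 promoter sits outside attL2 pointing back toward the insert, and short lacI and lacZα fragments are backbone remnants with no functional role.

The clone belongs to a collection of effector entry constructs, and the associated work surveyed the effector repertoire of strain DC3000 by expressing individual effectors in Saccharomyces cerevisiae to identify those that are deleterious to the yeast.
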