Features (pLannotate 1.2.2; 10 found; start..end, strand, type, name):
      1..100     +  protein_bind   attL1: mutant version of attL; recombination site for the Gateway® LR reaction LR Clonase™
    112..132     +  RBS            RBS: efficient ribosome binding site from bacteriophage T7 gene 10 (Olins and Rangwala, 1989)
   1619..1718    -  protein_bind   attL2: mutant version of attL; recombination site for the Gateway® LR reaction LR Clonase™
   1736..1754    -  promoter       T7 promoter: promoter for bacteriophage T7 RNA polymerase
   1888..2697    +  CDS            KanR: aminoglycoside phosphotransferase; aph(3')-Ia; confers resistance to kanamycin in bacteria or G418 (Geneticin®) in eukaryotes
   2844..3432    +  rep_origin     ori: high-copy-number ColE1/pMB1/pBR322/pUC origin of replication
   3615..3707    +  CDS            lacI (fragment): lac repressor; lacI; The lac repressor binds to the lac operator to inhibit transcription in E. coli. This inhibition can be relieved by adding lactose or isopropyl-β-D-thiogalactopyranoside (IPTG).
   3762..3789    -  terminator     rrnB T2 terminator: transcription terminator T2 from the E. coli rrnB gene
   3921..3964    +  terminator     rrnB T1 terminator: Escherichia coli rrnB; transcription terminator T1 from the E. coli rrnB gene
   4011..4047    -  CDS            lacZα (fragment): LacZα fragment of β-galactosidase; lacZ fragment
>Addgene plasmid #128726 | pCPP5108 | addgene full sequence | sequence record 252559 | Addgene NGS Result
CAAATAATGATTTTATTTTGACTGATAGTGACCTGTTCGTTGCAACAAATTGATGAGCAATGCTTTTTTA
TAATGCCAACTTTGTACAAAAAAGCAGGCTCCGCGGCCGCCTTGTTTAACTTTAAGAAGGAGCCCTTCAC
CATGCACATCAACCAATCCGCCCAACAACCGCCTGGCGTTGCAATGGAGAGTTTTCGGACAGCTTCCGAC
GCGTCCCTTGCTTCGAGTTCTGTGCGGTCTGTCAGCACTACCTCGTGCCGCGATCTACAAGCTATTACCG
ATTATCTGAAACATCACGTGTTCGCTGCGCACAGGTTTTCGGTAATAGGCTCACCGGATGAGCGTGATGC
CGCTCTTGCACACAACGAGCAGATCGATGCGTTGGTAGAGACACGCGCCAACCGCCTGTACTCCGAAGGG
GAGACCCCCGCAACCATCGCCGAAACATTCGCCAAGGCGGAAAAGTTCGACCGTTTGGCGACGACCGCAT
CAAGTGCTTTTGAGAACACGCCATTTGCCGCTGCCTCGGTGCTTCAGTACATGCAGCCTGCGATCAACAA
GGGCGATTGGCTAGCAACGCCGCTCAAGCCGCTGACCCCGCTCATTTCCGGAGCGCTGTCGGGAGCCATG
GACCAGGTGGGCACCAAAATGATGGATCGTGCGAGGGGTGATCTGCATTACCTGAGCACTTCGCCGGACA
AGTTGCATGATGCGATGGCCGTATCGGTGAAGCGCCACTCGCCTGCGCTTGGTCGACAGGTTGTGGACAT
GGGGATTGCAGTGCAGACGTTCTCGGCGCTAAATGTGGTGCGTACCGTATTGGCTCCAGCACTAGCGTCC
AGACCGTCGGTGCAGGGTGCTGTTGATTTTGGCGTATCTACGGCGGGTGGCTTGGTTGCGAATGCAGGCT
TTGGCGACCGCATGCTCAGTGTGCAATCGCGCGATCAACTGCGTGGGGGGGCATTCGTACTTGGCATGAA
AGATAAAGAGCCCAAGGCCGCGTTGAGTGAAGAAACTGATTGGCTTGATGCTTACAAAGCGATCAAGTCG
GCCAGCTACTCAGGTGCGGCGCTCAATGCGGGCAAGCGGATGGCCGGCCTGCCACTGGACGTCGCGACCG
ACGGGCTCAAGGCGGTGAGAAGTCTGGTGTCGGCCACCAGCCTGACAAAAAATGGCCTGGCCCTAGCCGG
TGGTTACGCCGGGGTAAGTAAGTTGCAGAAAATGGCGACGAAAAATATCACTGATTCGGCGACCAAGGCT
GCGGTTAGTCAGCTGAGCAACCTGGTGGGTTCGGTAGGCGTTTTCGCAGGCTGGACCACCGCTGGACTGG
CGACTGACCCTGCGGTTAAGAAAGCCGAGTCGTTTATACAGGATAAGGTGAAATCGACCGCATCTAGTAC
CACAAGCTATGTTGCCGACCAGACCGTCAAACTGGCGAAAACAGTCAAGGACATGAGCGGGGAGGCGATC
TCCAGCACCGGTGCCAGCTTACGCAGTACTGTCAATAACCTGCGTCATCGCTCCGCTCCGGAAGCTGATA
TCGAAGAAGGTGGGATTTCGGCGTTTTCTCGAAGTGAAACACCGTTTCAGCTCAGGCGTTTGAAGGGTGG
GCGCGCCGACCCAGCTTTCTTGTACAAAGTTGGCATTATAAGAAAGCATTGCTTATCAATTTGTTGCAAC
GAACAGGTCACTATCAGTCAAAATAAAATCATTATTTGCCATCCAGCTGATATCCCCTATAGTGAGTCGT
ATTACATGGTCATAGCTGTTTCCTGGCAGCTCTGGCCCGTGTCTCAAAATCTCTGATGTTACATTGCACA
AGATAAAAATATATCATCATGAACAATAAAACTGTCTGCTTACATAAACAGTAATACAAGGGGTGTTATG
AGCCATATTCAACGGGAAACGTCGAGGCCGCGATTAAATTCCAACATGGATGCTGATTTATATGGGTATA
AATGGGCTCGCGATAATGTCGGGCAATCAGGTGCGACAATCTATCGCTTGTATGGGAAGCCCGATGCGCC
AGAGTTGTTTCTGAAACATGGCAAAGGTAGCGTTGCCAATGATGTTACAGATGAGATGGTCAGACTAAAC
TGGCTGACGGAATTTATGCCTCTTCCGACCATCAAGCATTTTATCCGTACTCCTGATGATGCATGGTTAC
TCACCACTGCGATCCCCGGAAAAACAGCATTCCAGGTATTAGAAGAATATCCTGATTCAGGTGAAAATAT
TGTTGATGCGCTGGCAGTGTTCCTGCGCCGGTTGCATTCGATTCCTGTTTGTAATTGTCCTTTTAACAGC
GATCGCGTATTTCGTCTCGCTCAGGCGCAATCACGAATGAATAACGGTTTGGTTGATGCGAGTGATTTTG
ATGACGAGCGTAATGGCTGGCCTGTTGAACAAGTCTGGAAAGAAATGCATAAACTTTTGCCATTCTCACC
GGATTCAGTCGTCACTCATGGTGATTTCTCACTTGATAACCTTATTTTTGACGAGGGGAAATTAATAGGT
TGTATTGATGTTGGACGAGTCGGAATCGCAGACCGATACCAGGATCTTGCCATCCTATGGAACTGCCTCG
GTGAGTTTTCTCCTTCATTACAGAAACGGCTTTTTCAAAAATATGGTATTGATAATCCTGATATGAATAA
ATTGCAGTTTCATTTGATGCTCGATGAGTTTTTCTAATCAGAATTGGTTAATTGGTTGTAACACTGGCAG
AGCATTACGCTGACTTGACGGGACGGCGCAAGCTCATGACCAAAATCCCTTAACGTGAGTTACGCGTCGT
TCCACTGAGCGTCAGACCCCGTAGAAAAGATCAAAGGATCTTCTTGAGATCCTTTTTTTCTGCGCGTAAT
CTGCTGCTTGCAAACAAAAAAACCACCGCTACCAGCGGTGGTTTGTTTGCCGGATCAAGAGCTACCAACT
CTTTTTCCGAAGGTAACTGGCTTCAGCAGAGCGCAGATACCAAATACTGTTCTTCTAGTGTAGCCGTAGT
TAGGCCACCACTTCAAGAACTCTGTAGCACCGCCTACATACCTCGCTCTGCTAATCCTGTTACCAGTGGC
TGCTGCCAGTGGCGATAAGTCGTGTCTTACCGGGTTGGACTCAAGACGATAGTTACCGGATAAGGCGCAG
CGGTCGGGCTGAACGGGGGGTTCGTGCACACAGCCCAGCTTGGAGCGAACGACCTACACCGAACTGAGAT
ACCTACAGCGTGAGCTATGAGAAAGCGCCACGCTTCCCGAAGGGAGAAAGGCGGACAGGTATCCGGTAAG
CGGCAGGGTCGGAACAGGAGAGCGCACGAGGGAGCTTCCAGGGGGAAACGCCTGGTATCTTTATAGTCCT
GTCGGGTTTCGCCACCTCTGACTTGAGCGTCGATTTTTGTGATGCTCGTCAGGGGGGCGGAGCCTATGGA
AAAACGCCAGCAACGCGGCCTTTTTACGGTTCCTGGCCTTTTGCTGGCCTTTTGCTCACATGTTCTTTCC
TGCGTTATCCCCTGATTCTGTGGATAACCGTATTACCGCCTTTGAGTGAGCTGATACCGCTCGCCGCAGC
CGAACGACCGAGCGCAGCGAGTCAGTGAGCGAGGAAGCGGAAGAGCGCCCAATACGCAAACCGCCTCTCC
CCGCGCGTTGGCCGATTCATTAATGCAGCTGGCACGACAGGTTTCCCGACTGGAAAGCGGGCAGTGAGCG
CAACGCAATTAATACGCGTACCGCTAGCCAGGAAGAGTTTGTAGAAACGCAAAAAGGCCATCCGTCAGGA
TGGCCTTCTGCTTAGTTTGATGCCTGGCAGTTTATGGCGGGCGTCCTGCCCGCCACCCTCCGGGCCGTTG
CTTCACAACGTTCAAATCCGCTCCCGGCGGATTTGTCCTACTCAGGAGAGCGTTCACCGACAAACAACAG
ATAAAACGAAAGGCCCAGTCTTCCGACTGAGCCTTTCGTTTTATTTGATGCCTGGCAGTTCCCTACTCTC
GCGTTAACGCTAGCATGGATGTTTTCCCAGTCACGACGTTGTAAAACGACGGCCAGTCTTAAGCTCGGGC
CC
